>Addgene plasmid #122631 | pPEPX | addgene full sequence | sequence record 239570 | Addgene NGS Result
GCATGCGGCAAAGCACTCAAAAGTTTACCTTATGGGTGCTTTTTTCGTGCTTTTTTGAAAAGACAAAAAA
AAGAACCTTGCCAAGCAAGATTCTTTTGATAGGGTGGTCTCCGATCGTGTACTGCAGAAAACTAGTCGCA
AAAAACCCCGCTTCGGCGGGGTTTTTTCGCTCTAGACGGTGATCAACACGCTAGCCAGGCATCAAATAAA
ACGAAAGGCTCAGTCGAAAGACTGGGCCTTTCGTTTTATCTGTTGTTTGTCGGTGAACGCTCTCTACTAG
AGTCACACTGGCTCACCTTCGGGTGGGCCTTTCTGCGTTTATAGAATTCATGAGATCTAAATAAATAAGG
AGGAAAATTAATGCCGGATCCCTCCAGTAACTCGAGAAAAAAAAACCGCGCCCCTGACAGGGCGCGGTTT
TTTTTTAAGTGGACACCTACGTATGGTAACTGTACAGGTCGCTGAAACTTCTATCGTCAAGAAGAATCAC
CAAATCCCTCGTATCATCAACCAAAAGATTGCTCAAAAGTTAATTGAAAAGATTTCTATGACTGATATTG
CCCATCAGCTTTCCATCTCAACTTCAACTGTTATTCGTAAGCTCAATGATTTTCACTTTAAACATGATTT
TTCGCGTCTTCCTGAGATTATGTCTTGGGATGAGTATGCTTTTACAAAGGGAAAGATGAGCTTCATTGCG
CAAGATTTTAACAATCTCAATATCATCACTGTTCTTGAGGGAAGAACACAAGCTATCATTCGAAATCACT
TTCTTCGCTACGATAGAGTTGTCCGATGTCGCGTCAAAATTATTACTATGGATATGTTTAGCCCTTACTA
TGACTTGGCTAAACAGCTTCGCTTTCAAATTTCTAGGCTCAGGCTGAAACAGTCTCCCAGACTGTTTCAC
TCCCGAATGCTAAAATCGTTCTTGATCGCTTTCACATTGGACGTCCTGACCATGGAGTCAAGTGTAAGGC
ACTGGTACCACCCCGTAGAAAAGATCAAAGGATCTTCTTGAGATCCTTTTTTTCTGCGCGTAATCTGCTG
CTTGCAAACAAAAAAACCACCGCTACCAGCGGTGGTTTGTTTGCCGGATCAAGAGCTACCAACTCTTTTT
CCGAAGGTAACTGGCTTCAGCAGAGCGCAGATACCAAATACTGTCCTTCTAGTGTAGCCGTAGTTAGGCC
ACCACTTCAAGAACTCTGTAGCACCGCCTACATACCTCGCTCTGCTAATCCTGTTACCAGTGGCTGCTGC
CAGTGGCGATAAGTCGTGTCTTACCGGGTTGGACTCAAGACGATAGTTACCGGATAAGGCGCAGCGGTCG
GGCTGAACGGGGGGTTCGTGCACACAGCCCAGCTTGGAGCGAACGACCTACACCGAACTGAGATACCTAC
AGCGTGAGCTATGAGAAAGCGCCACGCTTCCCGAAGGGAGAAAGGCGGACAGGTATCCGGTAAGCGGCAG
GGTCGGAACAGGAGAGCGCACGAGGGAGCTTCCAGGGGGAAACGCCTGGTATCTTTATAGTCCTGTCGGG
TTTCGCCACCTCTGACTTGAGCGTCGATTTTTGTGATGCTCGTCAGGGGGGCGGAGCCTATGGAAAAACG
CCAGCAACGCGGCCTTTTTACGGTTCCTGGCCTTTTGCTGGCCTTTTGCTCACATGTTCTTTCCTGCGTT
ATCCCGCGGCCGCAGTTAAAGAACTTGGACTGCGCTCTAAAACCAACGTGGTCAGTCTGGACAAGATTAT
TATTGATAAAAAATCCTCACTGATAACCGGTTTCCCAGAGTTTCGGATGGTTTGGAAGGTGGTCCGCCAG
CGTGTGGTGGATGATCTGGTATCCGTTCTGGATACGGACTATCTGGATATGGAACTAATCCCAAATCTCA
CTCGCCAAATCGCTGAGCAGTCTATCTATTCTTATATAGAAAATGGCCTCAAACTCCTTATTGATTATGC
TCAGAAGGAAATCACCATTGACCACTCAAGCGACCGAGACAAGATTCTCATGGACATTGGCAAAGACCCT
TATGTCGTTTCGATTAAATCAAAAGTCTATCTCCAAGACGGACGCCAATTTCAGTTTACCGAAAGTCGCC
ATAAGTTAGAAAAATTTAGATTTGTAGATTTTGCAAAACGCAAGAAATAAAAGACTGAGACACCAGATCA
TGGCTAGAAAGCTTCTAGCAAAAAACTGGACGGAGTCCCGTCCAGAAAAGTAAGCACTTGTTATTGCAAT
AAAATTAGCCTAATTGAGAGAAGTTTCTATAGAATTTTTCATATACTTAACGAGTGCTTTCACCTTTGAA
TATAGTCCTTCCCACTTATCATCACACTCTCCCCGATAGCCTTTTCTAGCTATATCCAGTAAAGTTACAT
GCTCTTTAGGTAAAAGAGGTATAGCCCATTCAGCAGCGACATCTTTCGAGGTAATTTCACCAGTAGTCAC
TGTTTGCCACATTCGAGCTAGGGTTAAAATTACATTACGCTCATCACCTTTTATCCCCTCAATTAGTTCT
GGCAAAGAATCCTTAATTGCTCTTCGAATATCTGTCAAAGGTACGGAGACAAGTATACTTGAAGAATCAG
GACCAAATAGAGAAATACTATTCTTTCTTGCTTGTGCTAAAACAATAGCCAAATCAGGATCATAGCTTGG
TTCCTGAATTTGTCCATTCTCAAATTCACCCCTGAGCCACTCACCGTATATAAATTCTCTTTTTGGAGGA
TATTGCCAAGGGACAACTTCACTCCTATTTATAACCGTAACTTCAAGTGGTCTAACAGAATCCGTATTTC
CAATCCTTCCTGATATAGTCATTAGTCTTTCTGTTAGTTTTTTTCGAGTTAATTGAGGTAAACTATGATT
CACGACGACTAGAACATCTACATCGCTGTTAATGCGTAAACCACCATTTACTGCTGAACCAAATAGATAT
ACTCCAACTATTGAACTTCCAAATAAATCTTTTACGATTTTTAATGTTTGAATCGCTTGATTTGGTATTT
TTCCGTTAATCAAATTGCTCATGATTTCACCTCGTTGATTATGTTCATATAAAGTTTATATTGATACTCA
ATTTACTTACCCTAGATTGGACATATACTTAAATTACTGTTCAATAAAGCTGACCGTTAGCGTTTAAGTA
CATCCTTTCACAATTTGTCTACAGAACAGTACTGGCCTACCTAGTATAGCATTTTGTGAAGTTTTTTTCT
AGTCCAAGCTCACAAAAATCCAAAG
Features (pLannotate 1.2.2; 4 found; start..end, strand, type, name):
    203..274     +  terminator     rrnB T1 terminator: transcription terminator T1 from the E. coli rrnB gene
    290..317     +  terminator     T7Te terminator: phage T7 early transcription terminator
   1018..1606    +  rep_origin     ori: high-copy-number ColE1/pMB1/pBR322/pUC origin of replication
   2253..3032    -  CDS            ant1: S9AD_STAAN - Also known as spc1. Experimental evidence at protein level: Swiss-Prot protein existence level 1. Mediates bacterial resistance to the antibiotic spectinomycin but not streptomycin. From Staphylococcus aureus (strain N315).
