[The description below was written by a language model from this plasmid's Addgene catalogue record and pLannotate feature annotations shown in this document.]
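Description:
pPEPX is a 3,245 bp empty-backbone integration vector for the opportunistic human pathogen Streptococcus pneumoniae, catalogued as a bacterial expression and synthetic biology tool and described as compatible with BglFusion, a BglBrick-style idempotent assembly format. It is propagated in E. coli as a high-copy plasmid through a ColE1/pMB1/pUC-type origin. That origin would not be expected to sustain the plasmid in pneumococcus, which fits its intended use as a vector that delivers cargo into the chromosome rather than replicating independently.

Selection in both hosts depends on a single marker, a spectinomycin adenylyltransferase gene (ant1/spc1, matching the Staphylococcus aureus protein). It confers resistance to spectinomycin but not streptomycin and lies on the reverse strand relative to the other annotated features. The only other annotated elements are two tandem transcription terminators, rrnB T1 and the phage T7 early terminator T7Te. Such terminators typically insulate a cloning region from read-through transcription, although the record does not state their role here.

No promoter, reporter or insert is recorded, as expected for an empty backbone into which users assemble their own parts. The automated annotation found only four features and leaves substantial stretches of the sequence unlabelled. In particular, it does not identify the cloning site or any pneumococcal homology regions that would direct recombination, and the record does not name the chromosomal integration locus. pPEPX belongs to a set of integration vectors developed for S. pneumoniae, and its typical use would be stable, single-copy chromosomal insertion of expression cassettes or fluorescent protein fusions, with integrants selected on spectinomycin.
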