Addgene plasmid #122631: pPEPX
Purpose: (Empty Backbone) BglFusion compatible integration vector for Streptococcus pneumoniae
Depositing lab: Jan-Willem Veening. Depositing organization: Universite de Lausanne (UNIL). Publication: Three New Integration Vectors and Fluorescent Proteins for Use in the Opportunistic Human Pathogen Streptococcus pneumoniae. Keller LE, Rueff AS, Kurushima J, Veening JW. Genes (Basel). 2019 May 22;10(5). pii: genes10050394. doi: 10.3390/genes10050394. PubMed 31121970.
Backbone
  Vector backbone: pPEPX
  Backbone manufacturer: Jan-Willem Veening
  Backbone size (bp): 3245
  Vector type: Bacterial Expression, Synthetic Biology
Growth in bacteria
  Bacterial resistance: Spectinomycin, 50 μg/mL
  Growth temperature: 37°C
  Growth strain: DH5alpha
  Growth instructions: Spectinomycin marker for selection in E. coli (50 ug/ml) and S. pneumoniae (200 ug/ml)
  Copy number: High Copy
Terms and licenses: Academic/Nonprofit Terms; Industry Terms: Not Available to Industry
How to cite: pPEPX was a gift from Jan-Willem Veening (Addgene plasmid # 122631 ; http://n2t.net/addgene:122631 ; RRID:Addgene_122631)
